Addgene plasmid #15769: pIND-miR30
Depositing lab: Danny Rangasamy. Depositing organization: Australian National University.
Backbone
  Vector backbone: See comments
  Backbone size w/o insert (bp): 5000
  Vector type: Mammalian Expression, RNAi
  Selectable markers: Blasticidin
Growth in bacteria
  Bacterial resistance: Spectinomycin, 50 μg/mL
  Growth temperature: 37°C
  Growth strain: DH5alpha
  Growth instructions: GT115 (InvivoGen)
  Copy number: High Copy
Gene/Insert
  Gene/Insert name: miR30
  Insert size (bp): 114
  Cloning method: Restriction Enzyme; 5′ cloning site NotI (not destroyed); 3′ cloning site ApaI (not destroyed)
  Sequencing primers: 5′ GTGCCACCTGACGTCGACGGA; 3′ TAGAAGGCACAGTCGAGG
Terms and licenses: Academic/Nonprofit Terms; Industry Terms: Not Available to Industry
Depositor comments: Purpose: inducible vector for cloning shRNAs. This vector was created by replacing the CMV promoter of pcDNA6.2-GW (Invitrogen, V49351) with five copies of E/GRE repeats and a minimal pol II promoter (from pIND), followed by miR-30 sequence from pSM2 (Open Biosystems, EVA4679).
How to cite: pIND-miR30 was a gift from Danny Rangasamy (Addgene plasmid # 15769 ; http://n2t.net/addgene:15769 ; RRID:Addgene_15769)
