[The description below was written by a language model from this plasmid's Addgene catalogue record.]
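Description:
pIND-miR30 is a mammalian expression and RNAi vector designed as an inducible platform for cloning shRNAs. According to the depositor's comments, it was derived from pcDNA6.2-GW by removing the constitutive CMV promoter and substituting five copies of E/GRE repeats joined to a minimal RNA polymerase II promoter taken from pIND, followed by miR-30 sequence taken from pSM2. The backbone is recorded as about 5 kb and the miR30 insert as 114 bp, placed between NotI and ApaI sites that both remain intact. The plasmid is maintained at high copy in E. coli under spectinomycin selection, and blasticidin resistance allows selection of transfected mammalian cells.

E/GRE elements are the hybrid ecdysone/glucocorticoid response elements of the pIND ecdysone-inducible system. On their own with a minimal promoter they give little transcription, and they are activated when a ligand-bound ecdysone receptor/RXR heterodimer binds them. The receptor components are not described as part of this plasmid, so they would presumably have to be supplied separately, for example from a companion construct or receptor-expressing cell line. The miR-30 sequence provides a microRNA context in which an shRNA can be embedded, so that a pol II transcript is processed by the endogenous microRNA machinery into a mature silencing RNA. This is what allows hairpin expression from a regulated pol II promoter instead of a constitutive pol III promoter. The record does not specify any target hairpin, which is consistent with an empty recipient vector for conditional, inducer-dependent knockdown. No feature table is provided, so element positions and details such as the polyadenylation signal or replication origin are not stated.
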