>Addgene plasmid #15769 | pIND-miR30 | addgene partial sequence | sequence record 22187 | 15769 with TK-pA-R
GCCACGCGACGCGGGCCCGGATCCTGATTTATTTAGACCATTTTAATTCAGCTTTGTAAAAATGTATCAA
AGAGATAGCAAGGTATTCAGTTTTAGTAAACAAGATAATTGCTCCTAAAGTAGCCCCTTGAATTCCGAGG
CAGTAGGCAAAGGCTGGAAAGGACTCCNGAATACNTCTGTGGNTTCACTATTCCGGAGTCCNTTCCNGCC
NGCGCNCNCTGTCCACAGCNATATACCTTCTCGAGCCTTCTGTTGGGTTAACCTGAAGAANTAATCCCAG
CNAGTGTTTCCNANATGTGCAGGCAACGATTCTGTAANGNACTGAAGCCTCNTTCANACAATTACCCTGN
TATCCCTAGATCCNGATTTNNTTTA
